>Addgene plasmid #157789 | pWM_12x601_30bpLinker | addgene full sequence | sequence record 309339 | Addgene NGS Result
TGCCGGCTCGTATGTTGTGTGGAATTGTGAGCGGATAACAATTTCACACAGGAAACAGCTATGACTATGA
TTACGCCCAAGCTTGATATCATGAGGATGGGAACAGGATGTATATATCTGACACGTGCCTGGAGACTAGG
GAGTAATCCCCTTGGCGGTTAAAACGCGGGGGACAGCGCGTACGTGCGTTTAAGCGGTGCTAGAGCTGTC
TACGACCAATTGAGCGGCCTCGGCACCGGGATTCTCCAGTTACATGATCCATCTAGATGGAGGATGGGAA
CAGGATGTATATATCTGACACGTGCCTGGAGACTAGGGAGTAATCCCCTTGGCGGTTAAAACGCGGGGGA
CAGCGCGTACGTGCGTTTAAGCGGTGCTAGAGCTGTCTACGACCAATTGAGCGGCCTCGGCACCGGGATT
CTCCAGTTACATGATCCAGCTAGATGGAGGATGGGAACAGGATGTATATATCTGACACGTGCCTGGAGAC
TAGGGAGTAATCCCCTTGGCGGTTAAAACGCGGGGGACAGCGCGTACGTGCGTTTAAGCGGTGCTAGAGC
TGTCTACGACCAATTGAGCGGCCTCGGCACCGGGATTCTCCAGTTACATGATCCAGCTAGATGGAGGATG
GGAACAGGATGTATATATCTGACACGTGCCTGGAGACTAGGGAGTAATCCCCTTGGCGGTTAAAACGCGG
GGGACAGCGCGTACGTGCGTTTAAGCGGTGCTAGAGCTGTCTACGACCAATTGAGCGGCCTCGGCACCGG
GATTCTCCAGTTACATGATCCAGCTAGATGGAGGATGGGAACAGGATGTATATATCTGACACGTGCCTGG
AGACTAGGGAGTAATCCCCTTGGCGGTTAAAACGCGGGGGACAGCGCGTACGTGCGTTTAAGCGGTGCTA
GAGCTGTCTACGACCAATTGAGCGGCCTCGGCACCGGGATTCTCCAGTTACATGATCCAGCTAGATGGAG
GATGGGAACAGGATGTATATATCTGACACGTGCCTGGAGACTAGGGAGTAATCCCCTTGGCGGTTAAAAC
GCGGGGGACAGCGCGTACGTGCGTTTAAGCGGTGCTAGAGCTGTCTACGACCAATTGAGCGGCCTCGGCA
CCGGGATTCTCCAGTTACATGATCCAGCTAGATGGAGGATGGGAACAGGATGTATATATCTGACACGTGC
CTGGAGACTAGGGAGTAATCCCCTTGGCGGTTAAAACGCGGGGGACAGCGCGTACGTGCGTTTAAGCGGT
GCTAGAGCTGTCTACGACCAATTGAGCGGCCTCGGCACCGGGATTCTCCAGTTACATGATCCAGCTAGAT
GGAGGATGGGAACAGGATGTATATATCTGACACGTGCCTGGAGACTAGGGAGTAATCCCCTTGGCGGTTA
AAACGCGGGGGACAGCGCGTACGTGCGTTTAAGCGGTGCTAGAGCTGTCTACGACCAATTGAGCGGCCTC
GGCACCGGGATTCTCCAGTTACATGATCCAGCTAGATGGAGGATGGGAACAGGATGTATATATCTGACAC
GTGCCTGGAGACTAGGGAGTAATCCCCTTGGCGGTTAAAACGCGGGGGACAGCGCGTACGTGCGTTTAAG
CGGTGCTAGAGCTGTCTACGACCAATTGAGCGGCCTCGGCACCGGGATTCTCCAGTTACATGATCCAGCT
AGATGGAGGATGGGAACAGGATGTATATATCTGACACGTGCCTGGAGACTAGGGAGTAATCCCCTTGGCG
GTTAAAACGCGGGGGACAGCGCGTACGTGCGTTTAAGCGGTGCTAGAGCTGTCTACGACCAATTGAGCGG
CCTCGGCACCGGGATTCTCCAGTTACATGATCCAGCTAGATGGAGGATGGGAACAGGATGTATATATCTG
ACACGTGCCTGGAGACTAGGGAGTAATCCCCTTGGCGGTTAAAACGCGGGGGACAGCGCGTACGTGCGTT
TAAGCGGTGCTAGAGCTGTCTACGACCAATTGAGCGGCCTCGGCACCGGGATTCTCCAGTTACATGATCC
AGCTAGCTGGAGGATGGGAACAGGATGTATATATCTGACACGTGCCTGGAGACTAGGGAGTAATCCCCTT
GGCGGTTAAAACGCGGGGGACAGCGCGTACGTGCGTTTAAGCGGTGCTAGAGCTGTCTACGACCAATTGA
GCGGCCTCGGCACCGGGATTCTCCAGTTACATGATCATGATATCGGATCCCCGGGTACCGAGCTCGAATT
CGGGCTTGCCGTCGTTTTACAGCGACGAGACTGGGAAAATCCTGGCGTTACCCAACTTAATCGCCTTGCC
GCACACCCCCCTTTCGCCAGTTGGCGTAATAGCGAAGAAGCCCGCACTGACCGCCCTTCCCAACAGTTGC
GTAGTCTGAATGGCGAATGGCGTTAAACTAGTAGCCCGCCTAATGAGCGGGCTTTTTTTTAATTCCCCTA
TTTGTTTATTTTTCTAAATACATTCAAATAGATATCCGCTCATGAGACAATAACCCTGATAAATGCTTCA
ATAATATTGAAAAAGGAAGAGTATGAGTATTCAACATTTCCGTGTCGCCCTTATTCCCTTTTTTGCGGCA
TTTTGCCTTCCTGTTTTTGCTCACCCAGAAACGCTCGTGAAAGTAAAAGACGCAGAGGACCAATTGGGGG
CACGAGTGGGATACATAGAACTGGACTTGAATAGCGGTAAAATCCTTGAGAGTTTTCGCCCTGAAGAGCG
TTTTCCAATGATGAGCACTTTCAAAGTTCTGCTATGTGGAGCAGTATTATCCCGTGTAGATGCGGGGCAA
GAGCAACTCGGACGACGGATATCCTATTCGCAGAATGACTTGGTTGAATACTCCCCAGTGACAGAAAAGC
ACCTTACGGACGGAATGACGGTAAGAGAATTATGTAGTGCCGCCATAACGATGAGTGATAACACTGCGGC
GAACTTACTTCTGACAACCATCGGTGGACCGAAGGAATTAACCGCTTTTTTGCACAATATGGGAGACCAT
GTAACTCGCCTTGACCGTTGGGAACCAGAACTGAATGAAGCCATACCAAACGACGAGCGAGACACCACAA
TGCCTGCGGCAATGGCAACAACATTACGCAAACTGATATCTGGCGAACTACTTACTCTGGCTTCACGGCA
ACAATTAATAGACTGGCTTGAAGCGGATAAAGTTGCAGGACCACTACTGCGTTCGGCACTTCCTGCTGGC
TGGTTTATTGCTGATAAATCTGGGGCAGGAGAGCGTGGTTCACGGGGTATCATTGCCGCACTTGGACCAG
ATGGTAAGCCTTCCCGTATCGTAGTTATCTACACGACGGGTAGTCAGGCAACTATGGACGAACGAAATAG
ACAGATTGCTGAAATAGGGGCTTCACTGATTAAGCATTGGTAAACCGATATCATTAAAGGCTCCTTTTGG
AGCCTTTTTTTTTGGACGGACCGAGTAGAAAAGATCAAAGGATCTTCTTGAGATCCTTTTTTTCTGCGCG
TAATCTGCTGCTTGCAAACAAAAAAACCACCGCTACCAGCGGTGGTATGTTTGCCGGATCAAGAGCTACC
AACTCTTTTTCCGAAGGTAACTGGCTTCAGCAGAGCGCAGATACCAAATACTGTTCTTCTAGTGTAGCCG
GATATCGGCCACCACTTCAAGAACTCTGTAGCACCGCCTACATACCTCGCTCTGCTAATCCTGTTACCAG
TGGCTGCTGCCAGTGGCGATAAGTCGTGTCTTACCGGGTTGGACTCAAGACGATAGTTACCGGATAAGGC
GCAGCGGTCGGGCTGAACGGGGGGTTCGTGCACACAGCCCAGCTTGGAGCGAACGACCTACACCGAACTG
AGATACCTACAGCGTGAGCTATGAGAAAGCGCCACGTTCCGATATCGAGAAAGGCGGACAGGTATCCGGT
AAGCGGCAGGGTCGGAACAGGAGAGCGCACGAGGGAGCTTCCAGGGGGAAACGCCTGGTATCTTTATAGT
CCTGTCGGGTTTCGCCACCTCTGACTTGAGCGTCGATTTTTGTGATGCTCGTCAGGGGGGCGGAGCCTAT
GGAAAAACGCCAGCAACGCGGCCTTTTTACGGTTCCTGAATTGATTAATGTGAGTTAGCTCACTCATTAG
GCACCCCAGGCTTTACACTTTATGC
Features (pLannotate 1.2.2; 9 found; start..end, strand, type, name):
     25..41      +  protein_bind   lac operator: The lac repressor binds to the lac operator to inhibit transcription in E. coli. This inhibition can be relieved by adding lactose or isopropyl-β-D-thiogalactopyranoside (IPTG). lac repressor encoded by lacI
   2215..2241    -  misc_feature   MCS (fragment): pUC18/19 multiple cloning site
   2245..2403    +  CDS            lacZ (fragment): BGAL_ECOLI - Experimental evidence at protein level: Swiss-Prot protein existence level 1. From Escherichia coli (strain K12).
   2451..2542    +  promoter       AmpR promoter: bla
   2543..3400    +  CDS            bla: BLAT_ECOLX - Experimental evidence at protein level: Swiss-Prot protein existence level 1. TEM-type are the most prevalent beta-lactamases in enterobacteria; they hydrolyze the beta-lactam bond in susceptible beta-lactam antibiotics, thus conferring resistance to penicillins and cephalosporins. TEM-3 and TEM-4 are capable of hydrolyzing cefotaxime and ceftazidime. TEM-5 is capable of hydrolyzing ceftazidime. TEM-6 is capable of hydrolyzing ceftazidime and aztreonam. TEM-8/CAZ-2, TEM- 16/CAZ-7 and TEM-24/CAZ-6 are markedly active against ceftazidime. IRT- 4 shows resistance to beta-lactamase in
   3404..3446    +  terminator     fd terminator (fragment): central terminator from bacteriophage fd (Otsuka and Kunisawa, 1982)
   3478..4065    +  rep_origin     ori: high-copy-number ColE1/pMB1/pBR322/pUC origin of replication
   4106..4127    +  protein_bind   CAP binding site: CAP binding activates transcription in the presence of cAMP. E. coli catabolite activator protein
   4142..17      +  promoter       lac promoter (across the origin): promoter for the E. coli lac operon
