[The description below was written by a language model from this plasmid's Addgene catalogue record and pLannotate feature annotations shown in this document.]
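Description:
pWM_12x601_30bpLinker is a small (about 4.2 kb) pUC-derived bacterial plasmid that serves as a propagation vehicle for a synthetic DNA template used in chromatin reconstitution. Although catalogued as a bacterial expression vector, nothing in the record indicates that a protein is expressed from it. Its value lies in the insert DNA itself. The backbone carries a high-copy ColE1/pUC-type origin of replication and a TEM beta-lactamase gene (bla) driven by its own promoter for ampicillin selection, followed by a fragment of the phage fd terminator. Remnants of the pUC lac region are also annotated: a CAP binding site, the lac promoter and operator, a fragment of the pUC18/19 multiple cloning site and a lacZ fragment. The depositor notes that yields are only moderate despite the pUC-type origin, and that the plasmid is occasionally unstable in dam-/dcm- strains.

The insert, recorded as 2,142 bp of synthetic sequence cloned through BamHI/HindIII sites that remain intact, is named as twelve tandem copies of the "601" sequence, generally known as a strong nucleosome-positioning sequence, with 30 bp linkers. The automated feature table does not annotate it. The insert presumably occupies the unannotated stretch between the lac operator and the MCS fragment. According to the stated purpose, EcoRV digestion releases the 12x601 array and also yields carrier DNA that prevents overassembly of nucleosomes on the array during reconstitution. The associated work concerns chromatin organization by phase separation, consistent with use of the array to build defined twelve-nucleosome chromatin fibres in vitro with a set linker length.
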