Addgene plasmid #157789: pWM_12x601_30bpLinker
Purpose: EcoRV digestion produces 12x601 chromatin assembly construct with 30 bp linker lengths in addition to carrier DNA that prevents overassembly of nucleosomes
Depositing lab: Michael Rosen. Depositing organization: University of Texas Southwestern Medical Center. Publication: Organization of Chromatin by Intrinsic and Regulated Phase Separation. Gibson BA, Doolittle LK, Schneider MWG, Jensen LE, Gamarra N, Henry L, Gerlich DW, Redding S, Rosen MK. Cell. 2019 Oct 3;179(2):470-484.e21. doi: 10.1016/j.cell.2019.08.037. Epub 2019 Sep 19. PubMed 31543265.
Backbone
  Vector backbone: pWM
  Vector type: Bacterial Expression
Growth in bacteria
  Bacterial resistance: Ampicillin, 100 μg/mL
  Growth temperature: 37°C
  Growth strain: DH5alpha
  Copy number: High Copy
Gene/Insert
  Gene/Insert name: 12x601_30bp linker
  Species: Synthetic
  Insert size (bp): 2142
  Cloning method: Restriction Enzyme; 5′ cloning site BamHI/HindIII (not destroyed); 3′ cloning site HindIII (not destroyed)
  Sequencing primers: 5′ AGCCCGCTCATTAGGCGGGCTAC; 3′ AGCGGATAACAATTTCACACAGG
Terms and licenses: Academic/Nonprofit Terms; Industry Terms: Not Available to Industry
Depositor comments: occasional plasmid instability in dam-/dcm- strains High copy plasmid (pUC-based, but medium yield)
How to cite: pWM_12x601_30bpLinker was a gift from Michael Rosen (Addgene plasmid # 157789 ; http://n2t.net/addgene:157789 ; RRID:Addgene_157789)
